>Addgene plasmid #53499 | pUAST tdTomato Rab35 DN | addgene partial sequence | sequence record 87551 | tdTomato-Fwd 5'-ctgttcctgtacggcatgg-3'
AGCTTCGAATTCTGCAGTCGACGGTACCGCGGGCCCGGGATCATCAACAAGTTTGTACAAAAAAGCAGGC
TTAATGGCACGCGGCTTCGATCATCTATTCAAGTTGCTAATAATCGGCGATAGCGGCGTGGGCAAGAATT
CGCTGCTCATCCGGTTCTCGGACGACACATTCTCAGGCAGTTACATCACCACCATCGGCGTGGACTTTAA
GATCCGCACCGTGGACATCGAGGGCATGCGCGTAAAGCTGCAGATCTGGGACACGGCCGGGCAGGAGCGC
TTCCGGACAATCACCAGCACCTACTACCGCGGCACCCACGGCGTCATTGTCGTCTACGACGTCACGAACG
GCGAATCCTTTGCGAACGTCCGCCGCTGGCTGGAGGAGATCCAGAATAACTGCGATGTGGTTAAAAAAGT
ATTAGTGGGCAACAAGAACGACGATCCGGACAGGAAGGTGGTCATTACCGAAGACGCGCAACGGTTTGCG
AAACAAATGGACATCGAGCTATTCGAGACATCTGCCAAAGACAACATAAACGTGGAGAACATGTTCTTGT
CGATTACGCGACAGGTGCTCGATCACAAGCTGCGCACCTCCCCCAACGAGCAGCAGAAGGACACGCTCCA
TCTGAAGCCCAATCCCAAGGGCAGCAAGGGTGGGAAGTGCTGCAGGTGAAACCCAGCTTTCTTGTACAAA
GTGGTTGATGATCCTCTAGAGGATCTTTGTGAAGGAACCTTACTTCTGTGGTGTGACATAATTGGACAAA
CTACCTACAGAGATTTAAAGCTCTAAGGTAAATATAAA
