[The description below was written by a language model from this plasmid's Addgene catalogue record.]
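Description:
pUAST tdTomato Rab35 DN is an insect expression plasmid built on the pUAST backbone, the classic Drosophila vector for GAL4/UAS-controlled transgene expression. It is propagated in E. coli under ampicillin selection; the record lists its copy number as unknown and includes no feature table, so backbone elements such as the replication origin, P-element ends or any fly transformation marker are not documented here and can only be presumed from the general pUAST design.

The payload is the Drosophila melanogaster Rab35 coding sequence (CG9575) carrying an S22N substitution. This is the type of change in the nucleotide-binding region of small GTPases that is commonly used to generate a dominant-negative form, which matches the "DN" in the construct name. The insert was introduced by Gateway recombination downstream of a tdTomato coding sequence supplied by the backbone, giving a protein with the red fluorescent tag at its N terminus. The promoter field is recorded as GAL4, meaning that expression depends on GAL4-responsive upstream activating sequences: the fusion is made only where a GAL4 driver is present, allowing tissue- or stage-specific expression. The listed 3′ sequencing primer points to an SV40 polyadenylation signal after the insert.

The construct is suited to interfering with endogenous Rab35 function in fly cells or tissues while following the mutant protein by red fluorescence. The associated publication concerns Rab35 control of actin bundling through recruitment of fascin as an effector, so this plasmid probably served as the loss-of-function counterpart in those experiments.
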