Addgene plasmid #53499: pUAST tdTomato Rab35 DN
Depositing lab: Matthew Scott. Depositing organization: Stanford University. Publication: Rab35 controls actin bundling by recruiting fascin as an effector protein. Zhang J, Fonovic M, Suyama K, Bogyo M, Scott MP. Science. 2009 Sep 4;325(5945):1250-4. doi: 10.1126/science.1174921. PubMed 19729655.
Backbone
  Vector backbone: pUAST
  Vector type: Insect Expression
Growth in bacteria
  Bacterial resistance: Ampicillin, 100 μg/mL
  Growth temperature: 37°C
  Growth strain: DH5alpha
  Copy number: Unknown
Gene/Insert
  Gene/Insert name: Rab35
  Species: D. melanogaster (fly)
  Mutation: S22N
  Entrez Gene: Rab35 (a.k.a. Dmel_CG9575, CG9575, DRab35, DmRab35, Dmel\CG9575, dRab35, rab35)
  Promoter: GAL4
  Tag / fusion protein: tdtomato (N terminal on backbone)
  Cloning method: Gateway Cloning
  Sequencing primers: 5′ tdTomato-Fwd; 3′ SV40pA-R
Terms and licenses: Academic/Nonprofit Terms; Industry Terms: Not Available to Industry
How to cite: pUAST tdTomato Rab35 DN was a gift from Matthew Scott (Addgene plasmid # 53499 ; http://n2t.net/addgene:53499 ; RRID:Addgene_53499)
